Addgene plasmid #199442: pCA11-pMa-sgTS3-17xMS2V5-sgTS3
Purpose: CRISPR donor plasmid to insert 17XMS2V5 into the ribosomal DNA region in dependent of homology arms
Depositing lab: Baohui Chen. Depositing organization: Zhejiang University School of Medicine. Publication: Real-time imaging of RNA polymerase I activity in living human cells. Fu Y, Liu Y, Wen T, Fang J, Chen Y, Zhou Z, Gu X, Wu H, Sheng J, Xu Z, Zou W, Chen B. J Cell Biol. 2023 Jan 2;222(1):e202202110. doi: 10.1083/jcb.202202110. Epub 2022 Oct 25. PubMed 36282216.
Backbone
  Vector backbone: pUC19
  Vector type: CRISPR
Growth in bacteria
  Bacterial resistance: Ampicillin, 100 μg/mL
  Growth temperature: 37°C
  Growth strain: NEB Stable
  Copy number: High Copy
Gene/Insert
  Gene/Insert name: HITI donor template
  Species: Synthetic
  Cloning method: Restriction Enzyme; 5′ cloning site unknown (unknown if destroyed)
Terms and licenses: Academic/Nonprofit Terms; Industry Terms: Not Available to Industry
How to cite: pCA11-pMa-sgTS3-17xMS2V5-sgTS3 was a gift from Baohui Chen (Addgene plasmid # 199442 ; http://n2t.net/addgene:199442 ; RRID:Addgene_199442)
