[The description below was written by a language model from this plasmid's Addgene catalogue record and pLannotate feature annotations shown in this document.]
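Description:
pCA11-pMa-sgTS3-17xMS2V5-sgTS3 is a small (about 3.1 kb) CRISPR donor plasmid listed on a pUC19 backbone, designed to supply a knock-in template to mammalian cells rather than to express anything itself. It is maintained in E. coli at high copy through a ColE1/pUC-type origin and selected with ampicillin via the β-lactamase gene and its native promoter. The recommended host is a recombination-reduced strain, which is consistent with the repetitive nature of the insert.

The payload is a synthetic HITI (homology-independent targeted integration) donor template. As the name indicates, an array of 17 MS2V5 stem-loop repeats is flanked on both sides by the sgTS3 guide RNA target site. In this arrangement Cas9 with the matching guide would cut the donor at both flanking sites, releasing the linear MS2 cassette. That cassette can then be ligated by non-homologous end joining into a Cas9-induced break in the genome, without homology arms. The stated target is the ribosomal DNA region. Once integrated, transcripts carrying the MS2 hairpins can be bound by fluorescently tagged MS2 coat protein, and the associated work used this approach for live imaging of RNA polymerase I activity in human cells.

The automated feature table annotates only the backbone elements (origin, AmpR and its promoter, a bom fragment). It does not mark the MS2 array or the sgTS3 sites, which presumably occupy the unannotated stretch. A 22-nt hit to an HIV-1 3' LTR is a short fragment match and is probably spurious, not evidence of a lentiviral element. No promoter, guide RNA cassette or Cas9 is recorded, so these components must come from separate constructs.
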