Features (pLannotate 1.2.2; 5 found; start..end, strand, type, name):
     28..80      -  misc_feature   bom (fragment): basis of mobility region from pBR322
   1248..1269    +  LTR            3' LTR (ΔU3) (fragment): self-inactivating 3' long terminal repeat (LTR) from HIV-1
   1334..1922    -  rep_origin     ori: high-copy-number ColE1/pMB1/pBR322/pUC origin of replication
   2093..2953    -  CDS            AmpR: β-lactamase; bla; confers resistance to ampicillin, carbenicillin, and related antibiotics
   2954..3058    -  promoter       AmpR promoter: bla
>Addgene plasmid #199442 | pCA11-pMa-sgTS3-17xMS2V5-sgTS3 | addgene full sequence | sequence record 392216 | Addgene NGS Result
GACGGATCGGGAGATCTCCCGATCCCCTATGGTGCACTCTCAGTACAATCTGCTCTGATGCCGCATAGTT
AAGCCAGTATCTGCTCCCTGCTTGTGTGTTGGAGGTCGCTGAGTAGTGCGCGAGCAAAATTTAAGCTACA
ACAAGGCAAGGCTTGACCGACAATTCCATGAAGAATCTGCTTAGGGTTAGGCGTTTTGCGCTGCTTCGCG
ATGTACGGGCCAGATATACGCGTTGACGTTAGTACCGGGCCCGCTCTAGAGCACCGATGCTCTCCGAGGA
GGGAAGGTGACAACCGGTAACCTACAAACGGGTGGAGGATCACCCCACCCGACACTTCACAATCAAGGGG
TACAATACACAAGGGTGGAGGAACACCCCACCCTCCAGACACATTACACAGAAATCCAATCAAACAGAAG
CACCATCAGGGCTTCTGCTACCAAATTTATCTCAAAAAACTACAACAAGGAATCACCATCAGGGATTCCC
TGTGCAATATACGTCAAACGAGGGCCACGACGGGAGGACGATCACGCCTCCCGAATATCGGCATGTCTGG
CTTTCGAATTCAGTGCGTGGAGCATCAGCCCACGCAGCCAATCAGAGTCGAATACAAGTCGACTTTCGCG
AAGAGCATCAGCCTTCGCGCCATTCTTACACAAACCACACTCTCCCCTACAGGAACAGCATCAGCGTTCC
TGCCCAGTACCCAACTCAAGAAAATTTATGTCCCCATGCAGCATCAGCGCATGGGCCCCAAGAATACATC
CCCAACAAAATCACATCCGAGCACCAACAGGGCTCGGAGTGTTGTTTCTTGTCCAACTGGACAAACCCTC
CATGGACCATCAGGCCATGGACTCTCACCAACAAGACAAAAACTACTCTTCTCGAAGCAGCATCAGCGCT
TCGAAACACTCGAGCATACATTGTGCCTATTTCTTGGGTGGACGATCACGCCACCCATGCTCTCACGAAT
TTCAAAACACGGACAAGGACGAGCACCACCAGGGCTCGTCGTTCCACGTCCAATACGATTACTTACCTTT
CGGGATCACGATCACGGATCCCGCAGCTACATCACTTCCACTCAGGACATTCAAGCATGCACGATCACGG
CATGCTCCACAAGTCTCAACCACAGAAACTACCAAATGGGTTCAGCACCAGCGAACCCACTCCTACCTCA
AACCTCTTCCGCACCGATGCTCTCCGAGGAGGGCGGCCGCGTGGATAACCGTATTACGGGCTAATTCACT
CCCAACGAACTCACATGTGAGCAAAAGGCCAGCAAAAGGCCAGGAACCGTAAAAAGGCCGCGTTGCTGGC
GTTTTTCCATAGGCTCCGCCCCCCTGACGAGCATCACAAAAATCGACGCTCAAGTCAGAGGTGGCGAAAC
CCGACAGGACTATAAAGATACCAGGCGTTTCCCCCTGGAAGCTCCCTCGTGCGCTCTCCTGTTCCGACCC
TGCCGCTTACCGGATACCTGTCCGCCTTTCTCCCTTCGGGAAGCGTGGCGCTTTCTCATAGCTCACGCTG
TAGGTATCTCAGTTCGGTGTAGGTCGTTCGCTCCAAGCTGGGCTGTGTGCACGAACCCCCCGTTCAGCCC
GACCGCTGCGCCTTATCCGGTAACTATCGTCTTGAGTCCAACCCGGTAAGACACGACTTATCGCCACTGG
CAGCAGCCACTGGTAACAGGATTAGCAGAGCGAGGTATGTAGGCGGTGCTACAGAGTTCTTGAAGTGGTG
GCCTAACTACGGCTACACTAGAAGAACAGTATTTGGTATCTGCGCTCTGCTGAAGCCAGTTACCTTCGGA
AAAAGAGTTGGTAGCTCTTGATCCGGCAAACAAACCACCGCTGGTAGCGGTGGTTTTTTTGTTTGCAAGC
AGCAGATTACGCGCAGAAAAAAAGGATCTCAAGAAGATCCTTTGATCTTTTCTACGGGGTCTGACGCTCA
GTGGAACGAAAACTCACGTTAAGGGATTTTGGTCATGAGATTATCAAAAAGGATCTTCACCTAGATCCTT
TTAAATTAAAAATGAAGTTTTAAATCAATCTAAAGTATATATGAGTAAACTTGGTCTGACAGTTACCAAT
GCTTAATCAGTGAGGCACCTATCTCAGCGATCTGTCTATTTCGTTCATCCATAGTTGCCTGACTCCCCGT
CGTGTAGATAACTACGATACGGGAGGGCTTACCATCTGGCCCCAGTGCTGCAATGATACCGCGAGAACCA
CGCTCACCGGCTCCAGATTTATCAGCAATAAACCAGCCAGCCGGAAGGGCCGAGCGCAGAAGTGGTCCTG
CAACTTTATCCGCCTCCATCCAGTCTATTAATTGTTGCCGGGAAGCTAGAGTAAGTAGTTCGCCAGTTAA
TAGTTTGCGCAACGTTGTTGCCATTGCTACAGGCATCGTGGTGTCACGCTCGTCGTTTGGTATGGCTTCA
TTCAGCTCCGGTTCCCAACGATCAAGGCGAGTTACATGATCCCCCATGTTGTGCAAAAAAGCGGTTAGCT
CCTTCGGTCCTCCGATCGTTGTCAGAAGTAAGTTGGCCGCAGTGTTATCACTCATGGTTATGGCAGCACT
GCATAATTCTCTTACTGTCATGCCATCCGTAAGATGCTTTTCTGTGACTGGTGAGTACTCAACCAAGTCA
TTCTGAGAATAGTGTATGCGGCGACCGAGTTGCTCTTGCCCGGCGTCAATACGGGATAATACCGCGCCAC
ATAGCAGAACTTTAAAAGTGCTCATCATTGGAAAACGTTCTTCGGGGCGAAAACTCTCAAGGATCTTACC
GCTGTTGAGATCCAGTTCGATGTAACCCACTCGTGCACCCAACTGATCTTCAGCATCTTTTACTTTCACC
AGCGTTTCTGGGTGAGCAAAAACAGGAAGGCAAAATGCCGCAAAAAAGGGAATAAGGGCGACACGGAAAT
GTTGAATACTCATACTCTTCCTTTTTCAATATTATTGAAGCATTTATCAGGGTTATTGTCTCATGAGCGG
ATACATATTTGAATGTATTTAGAAAAATAAACAAATAGGGGTTCCGCGCACATTTCCCCGAAAAGTGCCA
CCTGACGTC
